Addgene plasmid #99660: dSp-p65 (1-100)
Purpose: Expresses dSp Cas9 fused to truncated p65 activation domain
Depositing lab: George Church. Depositing organization: Harvard Medical School. Publication: Rational design of a compact CRISPR-Cas9 activator for AAV-mediated delivery. Vora S, Cheng J, Xiao R, VanDusen NJ, Quintino L, Pu WT, Vandenberghe LH, Chavez A, Church G. bioRxiv 2018. 298620 10.1101/298620.
Backbone
  Vector backbone: pBR322
  Vector type: Mammalian Expression
Growth in bacteria
  Bacterial resistance: Ampicillin, 100 μg/mL
  Growth temperature: 37°C
  Growth strain: DH5alpha
  Copy number: Low Copy
Gene/Insert
  Gene/Insert name: dCas9
  Species: Synthetic
  Mutation: dead Cas9
  Tag / fusion protein: truncated p65 activation domain (1-100) (C terminal on insert)
  Cloning method: Restriction Enzyme; 5′ cloning site unknown (unknown if destroyed); 3′ cloning site unknown (unknown if destroyed)
Terms and licenses: Academic/Nonprofit Terms; Industry Terms: Not Available to Industry
Depositor comments: Please visit https://doi.org/10.1101/298620 for bioRxiv preprint.
How to cite: dSp-p65 (1-100) was a gift from George Church (Addgene plasmid # 99660 ; http://n2t.net/addgene:99660 ; RRID:Addgene_99660)
