[The description below was written by a language model from this plasmid's Addgene catalogue record and the feature table of its GenBank file.]
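Description:
dSp-p65 (1-100) is a 7.6 kb mammalian expression plasmid that produces a nuclease-dead Streptococcus pyogenes Cas9 fused at its C terminus to a truncated p65 transcriptional activation domain. The backbone is listed as pBR322. It is propagated in E. coli through a ColE1/pMB1-family origin and selected with ampicillin via the beta-lactamase gene and its own promoter. The catalogue entry describes the plasmid as low copy, whereas the feature annotation labels the origin generically as a high-copy type, so the two records differ on this point. No mammalian selection marker is annotated, which points to transient transfection.

The expression cassette is driven by the human cytomegalovirus immediate-early enhancer and promoter, followed by a Kozak consensus for efficient translation initiation. The open reading frame encodes the Cas9m4 variant, which carries the D10A, D839A, H840A and N863A substitutions. These abolish endonuclease activity while preserving guide-RNA-directed DNA binding. An SV40 large T antigen nuclear localization signal follows immediately downstream. The p65 (1-100) fragment is not annotated as a separate feature, but the catalogue places it C-terminal to dCas9, and it presumably lies in the unannotated stretch between the NLS and the HSV thymidine kinase polyadenylation signal that ends the transcript.

The plasmid carries no guide RNA cassette, so a separately supplied sgRNA is needed to direct the fusion to a target promoter for CRISPR activation. According to the record, it comes from work on rationally designing a compact Cas9 activator suited to AAV delivery, where truncated activation domains such as this one appear to have been tested to reduce construct size. This plasmid itself contains no AAV elements.
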