LOCUS       Exported 7615 bp ds-DNA circular SYN 13-MAY-2021
DEFINITION  Expresses dSp Cas9 fused to truncated p65 activation domain.
ACCESSION   .
VERSION     .
KEYWORDS    dSp-p65 (1-100)
SOURCE      synthetic DNA construct
  ORGANISM  synthetic DNA construct
REFERENCE   1 (bases 1 to 7615)
  TITLE     Church Lab CRISPR plasmids 2017
REFERENCE   2 (bases 1 to 7615)
  AUTHORS   .
  TITLE     Direct Submission
  JOURNAL   Exported May 13, 2021 from SnapGene Server 1.1.58
            http://www.snapgene.com
FEATURES             Location/Qualifiers
     source          1..7615
                     /organism="synthetic DNA construct"
                     /mol_type="other DNA"
     enhancer        146..525
                     /label=CMV enhancer
                     /note="human cytomegalovirus immediate early enhancer"
     promoter        526..729
                     /label=CMV promoter
                     /note="human cytomegalovirus (CMV) immediate early
                     promoter"
     primer_bind     680..700
                     /label=CMV-F
                     /note="Human CMV immediate early promoter, forward primer"
     primer_bind     726..750
                     /label=LNCX
                     /note="Human CMV promoter, forward primer"
     regulatory      838..847
                     /regulatory_class="other"
                     /note="vertebrate consensus sequence for strong initiation
                     of translation (Kozak, 1987)"
     CDS             844..4947
                     /codon_start=1
                     /product="catalytically dead mutant of the Cas9
                     endonuclease from the Streptococcus pyogenes Type II
                     CRISPR/Cas system"
                     /label=Cas9m4
                     /note="RNA-guided DNA-binding protein that lacks
                     endonuclease activity due to the mutations D10A, D839A,
                     H840A, and N863A (Mali et al., 2013)"
                     /translation="MDKKYSIGLAIGTNSVGWAVITDEYKVPSKKFKVLGNTDRHSIKK
                     NLIGALLFDSGETAEATRLKRTARRRYTRRKNRICYLQEIFSNEMAKVDDSFFHRLEES
                     FLVEEDKKHERHPIFGNIVDEVAYHEKYPTIYHLRKKLVDSTDKADLRLIYLALAHMIK
                     FRGHFLIEGDLNPDNSDVDKLFIQLVQTYNQLFEENPINASGVDAKAILSARLSKSRRL
                     ENLIAQLPGEKKNGLFGNLIALSLGLTPNFKSNFDLAEDAKLQLSKDTYDDDLDNLLAQ
                     IGDQYADLFLAAKNLSDAILLSDILRVNTEITKAPLSASMIKRYDEHHQDLTLLKALVR
                     QQLPEKYKEIFFDQSKNGYAGYIDGGASQEEFYKFIKPILEKMDGTEELLVKLNREDLL
                     RKQRTFDNGSIPHQIHLGELHAILRRQEDFYPFLKDNREKIEKILTFRIPYYVGPLARG
                     NSRFAWMTRKSEETITPWNFEEVVDKGASAQSFIERMTNFDKNLPNEKVLPKHSLLYEY
                     FTVYNELTKVKYVTEGMRKPAFLSGEQKKAIVDLLFKTNRKVTVKQLKEDYFKKIECFD
                     SVEISGVEDRFNASLGTYHDLLKIIKDKDFLDNEENEDILEDIVLTLTLFEDREMIEER
                     LKTYAHLFDDKVMKQLKRRRYTGWGRLSRKLINGIRDKQSGKTILDFLKSDGFANRNFM
                     QLIHDDSLTFKEDIQKAQVSGQGDSLHEHIANLAGSPAIKKGILQTVKVVDELVKVMGR
                     HKPENIVIEMARENQTTQKGQKNSRERMKRIEEGIKELGSQILKEHPVENTQLQNEKLY
                     LYYLQNGRDMYVDQELDINRLSDYDVAAIVPQSFLKDDSIDNKVLTRSDKARGKSDNVP
                     SEEVVKKMKNYWRQLLNAKLITQRKFDNLTKAERGGLSELDKAGFIKRQLVETRQITKH
                     VAQILDSRMNTKYDENDKLIREVKVITLKSKLVSDFRKDFQFYKVREINNYHHAHDAYL
                     NAVVGTALIKKYPKLESEFVYGDYKVYDVRKMIAKSEQEIGKATAKYFFYSNIMNFFKT
                     EITLANGEIRKRPLIETNGETGEIVWDKGRDFATVRKVLSMPQVNIVKKTEVQTGGFSK
                     ESILPKRNSDKLIARKKDWDPKKYGGFDSPTVAYSVLVVAKVEKGKSKKLKSVKELLGI
                     TIMERSSFEKNPIDFLEAKGYKEVKKDLIIKLPKYSLFELENGRKRMLASAGELQKGNE
                     LALPSKYVNFLYLASHYEKLKGSPEDNEQKQLFVEQHKHYLDEIIEQISEFSKRVILAD
                     ANLDKVLSAYNKHRDKPIREQAENIIHLFTLTNLGAPAAFKYFDTTIDRKRYTSTKEVL
                     DATLIHQSITGLYETRIDLSQLGGD"
     CDS             4960..4980
                     /codon_start=1
                     /product="nuclear localization signal of SV40 (simian virus
                     40) large T antigen"
                     /label=SV40 NLS
                     /translation="PKKKRKV"
     primer_bind     complement(5365..5384)
                     /label=TK-pA-R
                     /note="Thymidine kinase polyA, reverse primer"
     polyA_signal    5409..5457
                     /label=HSV TK poly(A) signal
                     /note="herpes simplex virus thymidine kinase
                     polyadenylation signal (Cole and Stacy, 1985)"
     rep_origin      complement(5771..6359)
                     /direction=LEFT
                     /label=ori
                     /note="high-copy-number ColE1/pMB1/pBR322/pUC origin of
                     replication"
     primer_bind     complement(5851..5870)
                     /label=pBR322ori-F
                     /note="pBR322 origin, forward primer"
     CDS             complement(6530..7390)
                     /codon_start=1
                     /gene="bla"
                     /product="beta-lactamase"
                     /label=AmpR
                     /note="confers resistance to ampicillin, carbenicillin, and
                     related antibiotics"
                     /translation="MSIQHFRVALIPFFAAFCLPVFAHPETLVKVKDAEDQLGARVGYI
                     ELDLNSGKILESFRPEERFPMMSTFKVLLCGAVLSRIDAGQEQLGRRIHYSQNDLVEYS
                     PVTEKHLTDGMTVRELCSAAITMSDNTAANLLLTTIGGPKELTAFLHNMGDHVTRLDRW
                     EPELNEAIPNDERDTTMPVAMATTLRKLLTGELLTLASRQQLIDWMEADKVAGPLLRSA
                     LPAGWFIADKSGAGERGSRGIIAALGPDGKPSRIVVIYTTGSQATMDERNRQIAEIGAS
                     LIKHW"
     primer_bind     7153..7172
                     /label=Amp-R
                     /note="Ampicillin resistance gene, reverse primer"
     promoter        complement(7391..7495)
                     /gene="bla"
                     /label=AmpR promoter
     primer_bind     complement(7570..7589)
                     /label=pRS-marker
                     /note="pRS vectors, use to sequence yeast selectable
                     marker"
ORIGIN
        1 gcttgtgtgt tggaggtcgc tgagtagtgc gcgagcaaaa tttaagctac aacaaggcaa
       61 ggcttgaccg acaattgcat gaagaatctg cttagggtta ggcgttttgc gctgcttcgc
      121 gatgtacggg ccagatatac gcgttgacat tgattattga ctagttatta atagtaatca
      181 attacggggt cattagttca tagcccatat atggagttcc gcgttacata acttacggta
      241 aatggcccgc ctggctgacc gcccaacgac ccccgcccat tgacgtcaat aatgacgtat
      301 gttcccatag taacgccaat agggactttc cattgacgtc aatgggtgga gtatttacgg
      361 taaactgccc acttggcagt acatcaagtg tatcatatgc caagtacgcc ccctattgac
      421 gtcaatgacg gtaaatggcc cgcctggcat tatgcccagt acatgacctt atgggacttt
      481 cctacttggc agtacatcta cgtattagtc atcgctatta ccatggtgat gcggttttgg
      541 cagtacatca atgggcgtgg atagcggttt gactcacggg gatttccaag tctccacccc
      601 attgacgtca atgggagttt gttttggcac caaaatcaac gggactttcc aaaatgtcgt
      661 aacaactccg ccccattgac gcaaatgggc ggtaggcgtg tacggtggga ggtctatata
      721 agcagagctc gtttagtgaa ccgtcagatc gcctggagac gccatccacg ctgttttgac
      781 ctccatagaa gacaccggga ccgatccagc ctccggactc tagaggatcg aacccttgcc
      841 accatggaca agaagtactc cattgggctc gctatcggca caaacagcgt cggctgggcc
      901 gtcattacgg acgagtacaa ggtgccgagc aaaaaattca aagttctggg caataccgat
      961 cgccacagca taaagaagaa cctcattggc gccctcctgt tcgactccgg ggagacggcc
     1021 gaagccacgc ggctcaaaag aacagcacgg cgcagatata cccgcagaaa gaatcggatc
     1081 tgctacctgc aggagatctt tagtaatgag atggctaagg tggatgactc tttcttccat
     1141 aggctggagg agtccttttt ggtggaggag gataaaaagc acgagcgcca cccaatcttt
     1201 ggcaatatcg tggacgaggt ggcgtaccat gaaaagtacc caaccatata tcatctgagg
     1261 aagaagcttg tagacagtac tgataaggct gacttgcggt tgatctatct cgcgctggcg
     1321 catatgatca aatttcgggg acacttcctc atcgaggggg acctgaaccc agacaacagc
     1381 gatgtcgaca aactctttat ccaactggtt cagacttaca atcagctttt cgaagagaac
     1441 ccgatcaacg catccggagt tgacgccaaa gcaatcctga gcgctaggct gtccaaatcc
     1501 cggcggctcg aaaacctcat cgcacagctc cctggggaga agaagaacgg cctgtttggt
     1561 aatcttatcg ccctgtcact cgggctgacc cccaacttta aatctaactt cgacctggcc
     1621 gaagatgcca agcttcaact gagcaaagac acctacgatg atgatctcga caatctgctg
     1681 gcccagatcg gcgaccagta cgcagacctt tttttggcgg caaagaacct gtcagacgcc
     1741 attctgctga gtgatattct gcgagtgaac acggagatca ccaaagctcc gctgagcgct
     1801 agtatgatca agcgctatga tgagcaccac caagacttga ctttgctgaa ggcccttgtc
     1861 agacagcaac tgcctgagaa gtacaaggaa attttcttcg atcagtctaa aaatggctac
     1921 gccggataca ttgacggcgg agcaagccag gaggaatttt acaaatttat taagcccatc
     1981 ttggaaaaaa tggacggcac cgaggagctg ctggtaaagc ttaacagaga agatctgttg
     2041 cgcaaacagc gcactttcga caatggaagc atcccccacc agattcacct gggcgaactg
     2101 cacgctatcc tcaggcggca agaggatttc tacccctttt tgaaagataa cagggaaaag
     2161 attgagaaaa tcctcacatt tcggataccc tactatgtag gccccctcgc ccggggaaat
     2221 tccagattcg cgtggatgac tcgcaaatca gaagagacca tcactccctg gaacttcgag
     2281 gaagtcgtgg ataagggggc ctctgcccag tccttcatcg aaaggatgac taactttgat
     2341 aaaaatctgc ctaacgaaaa ggtgcttcct aaacactctc tgctgtacga gtacttcaca
     2401 gtttataacg agctcaccaa ggtcaaatac gtcacagaag ggatgagaaa gccagcattc
     2461 ctgtctggag agcagaagaa agctatcgtg gacctcctct tcaagacgaa ccggaaagtt
     2521 accgtgaaac agctcaaaga agactatttc aaaaagattg aatgtttcga ctctgttgaa
     2581 atcagcggag tggaggatcg cttcaacgca tccctgggaa cgtatcacga tctcctgaaa
     2641 atcattaaag acaaggactt cctggacaat gaggagaacg aggacattct tgaggacatt
     2701 gtcctcaccc ttacgttgtt tgaagatagg gagatgattg aagaacgctt gaaaacttac
     2761 gctcatctct tcgacgacaa agtcatgaaa cagctcaaga ggcgccgata tacaggatgg
     2821 gggcggctgt caagaaaact gatcaatggg atccgagaca agcagagtgg aaagacaatc
     2881 ctggattttc ttaagtccga tggatttgcc aaccggaact tcatgcagtt gatccatgat
     2941 gactctctca cctttaagga ggacatccag aaagcacaag tttctggcca gggggacagt
     3001 cttcacgagc acatcgctaa tcttgcaggt agcccagcta tcaaaaaggg aatactgcag
     3061 accgttaagg tcgtggatga actcgtcaaa gtaatgggaa ggcataagcc cgagaatatc
     3121 gttatcgaga tggcccgaga gaaccaaact acccagaagg gacagaagaa cagtagggaa
     3181 aggatgaaga ggattgaaga gggtataaaa gaactggggt cccaaatcct taaggaacac
     3241 ccagttgaaa acacccagct tcagaatgag aagctctacc tgtactacct gcagaacggc
     3301 agggacatgt acgtggatca ggaactggac atcaatcggc tctccgacta cgacgtggct
     3361 gctatcgtgc cccagtcttt tctcaaagat gattctattg ataataaagt gttgacaaga
     3421 tccgataaag ctagagggaa gagtgataac gtcccctcag aagaagttgt caagaaaatg
     3481 aaaaattatt ggcggcagct gctgaacgcc aaactgatca cacaacggaa gttcgataat
     3541 ctgactaagg ctgaacgagg tggcctgtct gagttggata aagccggctt catcaaaagg
     3601 cagcttgttg agacacgcca gatcaccaag cacgtggccc aaattctcga ttcacgcatg
     3661 aacaccaagt acgatgaaaa tgacaaactg attcgagagg tgaaagttat tactctgaag
     3721 tctaagctgg tctcagattt cagaaaggac tttcagtttt ataaggtgag agagatcaac
     3781 aattaccacc atgcgcatga tgcctacctg aatgcagtgg taggcactgc acttatcaaa
     3841 aaatatccca agcttgaatc tgaatttgtt tacggagact ataaagtgta cgatgttagg
     3901 aaaatgatcg caaagtctga gcaggaaata ggcaaggcca ccgctaagta cttcttttac
     3961 agcaatatta tgaatttttt caagaccgag attacactgg ccaatggaga gattcggaag
     4021 cgaccactta tcgaaacaaa cggagaaaca ggagaaatcg tgtgggacaa gggtagggat
     4081 ttcgcgacag tccggaaggt cctgtccatg ccgcaggtga acatcgttaa aaagaccgaa
     4141 gtacagaccg gaggcttctc caaggaaagt atcctcccga aaaggaacag cgacaagctg
     4201 atcgcacgca aaaaagattg ggaccccaag aaatacggcg gattcgattc tcctacagtc
     4261 gcttacagtg tactggttgt ggccaaagtg gagaaaggga agtctaaaaa actcaaaagc
     4321 gtcaaggaac tgctgggcat cacaatcatg gagcgatcaa gcttcgaaaa aaaccccatc
     4381 gactttctcg aggcgaaagg atataaagag gtcaaaaaag acctcatcat taagcttccc
     4441 aagtactctc tctttgagct tgaaaacggc cggaaacgaa tgctcgctag tgcgggcgag
     4501 ctgcagaaag gtaacgagct ggcactgccc tctaaatacg ttaatttctt gtatctggcc
     4561 agccactatg aaaagctcaa agggtctccc gaagataatg agcagaagca gctgttcgtg
     4621 gaacaacaca aacactacct tgatgagatc atcgagcaaa taagcgaatt ctccaaaaga
     4681 gtgatcctcg ccgacgctaa cctcgataag gtgctttctg cttacaataa gcacagggat
     4741 aagcccatca gggagcaggc agaaaacatt atccacttgt ttactctgac caacttgggc
     4801 gcgcctgcag ccttcaagta cttcgacacc accatagaca gaaagcggta cacctctaca
     4861 aaggaggtcc tggacgccac actgattcat cagtcaatta cggggctcta tgaaacaaga
     4921 atcgacctct ctcagctcgg tggagacagc agggctgacc ccaagaagaa gaggaaggtg
     4981 agtggtggag gaagtggcgg gtcagggtcg agccagtacc tgcccgacac cgacgaccgg
     5041 caccggatcg aggaaaagcg gaagcggacc tacgagacat tcaagagcat catgaagaag
     5101 tcccccttca gcggccccac cgaccctaga cctccaccta gaagaatcgc cgtgcccagc
     5161 agatccagcg ccagcgtgcc aaaacctgcc ccccagcctt accccttcac cagcagcctg
     5221 agcaccatca actacgacga gttccctacc atggtgttcc ccagcggcca gatctctcag
     5281 gcctctgctc tggctccagc ccctcctcag tagaagaatt cgatccctac cggttagtaa
     5341 tgagtttaaa cgggggaggc taactgaaac acggaaggag acaataccgg aaggaacccg
     5401 cgctatgacg gcaataaaaa gacagaataa aacgcacggg tgttgggtcg tttgttcata
     5461 aacgcggggt tcggtcccag ggctggcact ctgtcgatac cccaccgaga ccccattggg
     5521 gccaatacgc ccgcgtttct tccttttccc caccccaccc cccaagttcg ggtgaaggcc
     5581 cagggctcgc agccaacgtc ggggcggcag gccctccata gtcggtcgtt cggctgcggc
     5641 gagcggtatc agctcactca aaggcggtaa tacggttatc cacagaatca ggggataacg
     5701 caggaaagaa catgtgagca aaaggccagc aaaaggccag gaaccgtaaa aaggccgcgt
     5761 tgctggcgtt tttccatagg ctccgccccc ctgacgagca tcacaaaaat cgacgctcaa
     5821 gtcagaggtg gcgaaacccg acaggactat aaagatacca ggcgtttccc cctggaagct
     5881 ccctcgtgcg ctctcctgtt ccgaccctgc cgcttaccgg atacctgtcc gcctttctcc
     5941 cttcgggaag cgtggcgctt tctcatagct cacgctgtag gtatctcagt tcggtgtagg
     6001 tcgttcgctc caagctgggc tgtgtgcacg aaccccccgt tcagcccgac cgctgcgcct
     6061 tatccggtaa ctatcgtctt gagtccaacc cggtaagaca cgacttatcg ccactggcag
     6121 cagccactgg taacaggatt agcagagcga ggtatgtagg cggtgctaca gagttcttga
     6181 agtggtggcc taactacggc tacactagaa gaacagtatt tggtatctgc gctctgctga
     6241 agccagttac cttcggaaaa agagttggta gctcttgatc cggcaaacaa accaccgctg
     6301 gtagcggtgg tttttttgtt tgcaagcagc agattacgcg cagaaaaaaa ggatctcaag
     6361 aagatccttt gatcttttct acggggtctg acgctcagtg gaacgaaaac tcacgttaag
     6421 ggattttggt catgagatta tcaaaaagga tcttcaccta gatcctttta aattaaaaat
     6481 gaagttttaa atcaatctaa agtatatatg agtaaacttg gtctgacagt taccaatgct
     6541 taatcagtga ggcacctatc tcagcgatct gtctatttcg ttcatccata gttgcctgac
     6601 tccccgtcgt gtagataact acgatacggg agggcttacc atctggcccc agtgctgcaa
     6661 tgataccgcg agacccacgc tcaccggctc cagatttatc agcaataaac cagccagccg
     6721 gaagggccga gcgcagaagt ggtcctgcaa ctttatccgc ctccatccag tctattaatt
     6781 gttgccggga agctagagta agtagttcgc cagttaatag tttgcgcaac gttgttgcca
     6841 ttgctacagg catcgtggtg tcacgctcgt cgtttggtat ggcttcattc agctccggtt
     6901 cccaacgatc aaggcgagtt acatgatccc ccatgttgtg caaaaaagcg gttagctcct
     6961 tcggtcctcc gatcgttgtc agaagtaagt tggccgcagt gttatcactc atggttatgg
     7021 cagcactgca taattctctt actgtcatgc catccgtaag atgcttttct gtgactggtg
     7081 agtactcaac caagtcattc tgagaatagt gtatgcggcg accgagttgc tcttgcccgg
     7141 cgtcaatacg ggataatacc gcgccacata gcagaacttt aaaagtgctc atcattggaa
     7201 aacgttcttc ggggcgaaaa ctctcaagga tcttaccgct gttgagatcc agttcgatgt
     7261 aacccactcg tgcacccaac tgatcttcag catcttttac tttcaccagc gtttctgggt
     7321 gagcaaaaac aggaaggcaa aatgccgcaa aaaagggaat aagggcgaca cggaaatgtt
     7381 gaatactcat actcttcctt tttcaatatt attgaagcat ttatcagggt tattgtctca
     7441 tgagcggata catatttgaa tgtatttaga aaaataaaca aataggggtt ccgcgcacat
     7501 ttccccgaaa agtgccacct gacgtcgacg gatcgggaga tctcccgatc ccctatggtg
     7561 cactctcagt acaatctgct ctgatgccgc atagttaagc cagtatctgc tccct
//
